Addgene plasmid #16539: pBV-Luc
Purpose: (Empty Backbone) luciferase reporter plasmid with very low basal activity
Depositing lab: Bert Vogelstein. Depositing organization: Johns Hopkins University and School of Medicine. Publication: PPARdelta is an APC-regulated target of nonsteroidal anti-inflammatory drugs. He TC, Chan TA, Vogelstein B, Kinzler KW. Cell. 1999 Oct 29. 99(3):335-45. 10.1016/S0092-8674(00)81664-5 PubMed 10555149.
Backbone
  Vector backbone: pBV-Luc
  Backbone manufacturer: Vogelstein Lab
  Backbone size (bp): 4867
  Vector type: Mammalian Expression, Luciferase
Growth in bacteria
  Bacterial resistance: Ampicillin, 100 μg/mL
  Growth temperature: 37°C
  Growth strain: DH5alpha
  Copy number: High Copy
Gene/Insert
  Gene/Insert name: None
  Tag / fusion protein: Luciferase (C terminal on backbone)
  Cloning method: Restriction Enzyme; 5′ cloning site See map (not destroyed); 3′ cloning site See map (not destroyed)
  Sequencing primers: 5′ RVprimer3; 3′ LucNrev
Terms and licenses: Academic/Nonprofit Terms; Industry Terms: Not Available to Industry
How to cite: pBV-Luc was a gift from Bert Vogelstein (Addgene plasmid # 16539 ; http://n2t.net/addgene:16539 ; RRID:Addgene_16539)
