[The description below was written by a language model from this plasmid's Addgene catalogue record and pLannotate feature annotations shown in this document.]
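Description:
pBV-Luc is a 4,867 bp empty-backbone firefly luciferase reporter plasmid for mammalian cells, designed to have very low basal reporter activity so that the contribution of a cloned regulatory sequence can be measured against a quiet background. It is maintained in E. coli as a high-copy plasmid through a ColE1/pUC-type origin and selected with ampicillin via the β-lactamase gene and its native promoter. An f1 bacteriophage origin is also present, which in principle permits production of single-stranded DNA. Short annotated fragments of lacZα, the tetracycline resistance gene and SV40 large T antigen appear to be non-functional remnants of the vector's construction history.

The payload is the enhanced luc+ version of the firefly luciferase coding sequence, followed by an SV40 polyadenylation signal. Immediately upstream of the reporter region lie a synthetic poly(A) signal and the RNA polymerase II transcriptional pause site from the human α2 globin gene. Together these terminate spurious transcripts that originate elsewhere in the backbone, preventing read-through into luciferase and helping to account for the low background. No promoter driving luciferase is annotated in either feature table, and the record does not say whether a minimal promoter sits in the short unannotated stretch ahead of the coding sequence. No insert is present. Candidate promoters, enhancers or response elements are introduced by restriction cloning at sites upstream of luciferase, which the record refers to only through the plasmid map. The two sequence records agree except for a slight difference in the annotated extent of the f1 origin. Typical use is transient transfection reporter assays of transcriptional regulation.
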