Features (pLannotate 1.2.2; 11 found; start..end, strand, type, name):
    137..1789    +  CDS            luciferase: firefly luciferase; luc+; enhanced luc+ version of the luciferase gene
   1830..1951    -  polyA_signal   SV40 poly(A) signal: SV40 polyadenylation signal
   1974..2042    -  CDS            large T antigen (fragment): large T antigen from SV40 (simian virus 40)
   2058..2190    +  CDS            TcR (fragment): tetracycline efflux protein; tet; confers resistance to tetracycline
   2370..2958    -  rep_origin     ori: high-copy-number ColE1/pMB1/pBR322/pUC origin of replication
   3129..3989    -  CDS            AmpR: β-lactamase; bla; confers resistance to ampicillin, carbenicillin, and related antibiotics
   3990..4094    -  promoter       AmpR promoter: bla
   4121..4549    +  rep_origin     f1 ori (sequence partly withheld): f1 bacteriophage origin of replication; arrow indicates direction of (+) strand synthesis
   4581..4648    -  CDS            lacZα (fragment): LacZα fragment of β-galactosidase; lacZ fragment
   4707..4755    +  polyA_signal   poly(A) signal: synthetic polyadenylation signal
   4769..4860    +  misc_feature   pause site: RNA polymerase II transcriptional pause signal from the human α2 globin gene
>Addgene plasmid #16539 | pBV-Luc | addgene full sequence | sequence record 233265 | Addgene NGS Result
GGTACCGAGCTCTTACGCGTGCTAGCCCGGGCTCGACAGCTGGACGTCGATATCGAATTCGGGTATATAA
TGGATCCGGTATCGAGATCTGCGATCTAAGTAAGCTTGGCATTCCGGTACTGTTGGTAAAGCCACCATGG
AAGACGCCAAAAACATAAAGAAAGGCCCGGCGCCATTCTATCCGCTGGAAGATGGAACCGCTGGAGAGCA
ACTGCATAAGGCTATGAAGAGATACGCCCTGGTTCCTGGAACAATTGCTTTTACAGATGCACATATCGAG
GTGGACATCACTTACGCTGAGTACTTCGAAATGTCCGTTCGGTTGGCAGAAGCTATGAAACGATATGGGC
TGAATACAAATCACAGAATCGTCGTATGCAGTGAAAACTCTCTTCAATTCTTTATGCCGGTGTTGGGCGC
GTTATTTATCGGAGTTGCAGTTGCGCCCGCGAACGACATTTATAATGAACGTGAATTGCTCAACAGTATG
GGCATTTCGCAGCCTACCGTGGTGTTCGTTTCCAAAAAGGGGTTGCAAAAAATTTTGAACGTGCAAAAAA
AGCTCCCAATCATCCAAAAAATTATTATCATGGATTCTAAAACGGATTACCAGGGATTTCAGTCGATGTA
CACGTTCGTCACATCTCATCTACCTCCCGGTTTTAATGAATACGATTTTGTGCCAGAGTCCTTCGATAGG
GACAAGACAATTGCACTGATCATGAACTCCTCTGGATCTACTGGTCTGCCTAAAGGTGTCGCTCTGCCTC
ATAGAACTGCCTGCGTGAGATTCTCGCATGCCAGAGATCCTATTTTTGGCAATCAAATCATTCCGGATAC
TGCGATTTTAAGTGTTGTTCCATTCCATCACGGTTTTGGAATGTTTACTACACTCGGATATTTGATATGT
GGATTTCGAGTCGTCTTAATGTATAGATTTGAAGAAGAGCTGTTTCTGAGGAGCCTTCAGGATTACAAGA
TTCAAAGTGCGCTGCTGGTGCCAACCCTATTCTCCTTCTTCGCCAAAAGCACTCTGATTGACAAATACGA
TTTATCTAATTTACACGAAATTGCTTCTGGTGGCGCTCCCCTCTCTAAGGAAGTCGGGGAAGCGGTTGCC
AAGAGGTTCCATCTGCCAGGTATCAGGCAAGGATATGGGCTCACTGAGACTACATCAGCTATTCTGATTA
CACCCGAGGGGGATGATAAACCGGGCGCGGTCGGTAAAGTTGTTCCATTTTTTGAAGCGAAGGTTGTGGA
TCTGGATACCGGGAAAACGCTGGGCGTTAATCAAAGAGGCGAACTGTGTGTGAGAGGTCCTATGATTATG
TCCGGTTATGTAAACAATCCGGAAGCGACCAACGCCTTGATTGACAAGGATGGATGGCTACATTCTGGAG
ACATAGCTTACTGGGACGAAGACGAACACTTCTTCATCGTTGACCGCCTGAAGTCTCTGATTAAGTACAA
AGGCTATCAGGTGGCTCCCGCTGAATTGGAATCCATCTTGCTCCAACACCCCAACATCTTCGACGCAGGT
GTCGCAGGTCTTCCCGACGATGACGCCGGTGAACTTCCCGCCGCCGTTGTTGTTTTGGAGCACGGAAAGA
CGATGACGGAAAAAGAGATCGTGGATTACGTCGCCAGTCAAGTAACAACCGCGAAAAAGTTGCGCGGAGG
AGTTGTGTTTGTGGACGAAGTACCGAAAGGTCTTACCGGAAAACTCGACGCAAGAAAAATCAGAGAGATC
CTCATAAAGGCCAAGAAGGGCGGAAAGATCGCCGTGTAATTCTAGAGTCGGGGCGGCCGGCCGCTTCGAG
CAGACATGATAAGATACATTGATGAGTTTGGACAAACCACAACTAGAATGCAGTGAAAAAAATGCTTTAT
TTGTGAAATTTGTGATGCTATTGCTTTATTTGTAACCATTATAAGCTGCAATAAACAAGTTAACAACAAC
AATTGCATTCATTTTATGTTTCAGGTTCAGGGGGAGGTGTGGGAGGTTTTTTAAAGCAAGTAAAACCTCT
ACAAATGTGGTAAAATCGATAAGGATCCGTCGACCGATGCCCTTGAGAGCCTTCAACCCAGTCAGCTCCT
TCCGGTGGGCGCGGGGCATGACTATCGTCGCCGCACTTATGACTGTCTTCTTTATCATGCAACTCGTAGG
ACAGGTGCCGGCAGCGCTCTTCCGCTTCCTCGCTCACTGACTCGCTGCGCTCGGTCGTTCGGCTGCGGCG
AGCGGTATCAGCTCACTCAAAGGCGGTAATACGGTTATCCACAGAATCAGGGGATAACGCAGGAAAGAAC
ATGTGAGCAAAAGGCCAGCAAAAGGCCAGGAACCGTAAAAAGGCCGCGTTGCTGGCGTTTTTCCATAGGC
TCCGCCCCCCTGACGAGCATCACAAAAATCGACGCTCAAGTCAGAGGTGGCGAAACCCGACAGGACTATA
AAGATACCAGGCGTTTCCCCCTGGAAGCTCCCTCGTGCGCTCTCCTGTTCCGACCCTGCCGCTTACCGGA
TACCTGTCCGCCTTTCTCCCTTCGGGAAGCGTGGCGCTTTCTCATAGCTCACGCTGTAGGTATCTCAGTT
CGGTGTAGGTCGTTCGCTCCAAGCTGGGCTGTGTGCACGAACCCCCCGTTCAGCCCGACCGCTGCGCCTT
ATCCGGTAACTATCGTCTTGAGTCCAACCCGGTAAGACACGACTTATCGCCACTGGCAGCAGCCACTGGT
AACAGGATTAGCAGAGCGAGGTATGTAGGCGGTGCTACAGAGTTCTTGAAGTGGTGGCCTAACTACGGCT
ACACTAGAAGAACAGTATTTGGTATCTGCGCTCTGCTGAAGCCAGTTACCTTCGGAAAAAGAGTTGGTAG
CTCTTGATCCGGCAAACAAACCACCGCTGGTAGCGGTGGTTTTTTTGTTTGCAAGCAGCAGATTACGCGC
AGAAAAAAAGGATCTCAAGAAGATCCTTTGATCTTTTCTACGGGGTCTGACGCTCAGTGGAACGAAAACT
CACGTTAAGGGATTTTGGTCATGAGATTATCAAAAAGGATCTTCACCTAGATCCTTTTAAATTAAAAATG
AAGTTTTAAATCAATCTAAAGTATATATGAGTAAACTTGGTCTGACAGTTACCAATGCTTAATCAGTGAG
GCACCTATCTCAGCGATCTGTCTATTTCGTTCATCCATAGTTGCCTGACTCCCCGTCGTGTAGATAACTA
CGATACGGGAGGGCTTACCATCTGGCCCCAGTGCTGCAATGATACCGCGAGACCCACGCTCACCGGCTCC
AGATTTATCAGCAATAAACCAGCCAGCCGGAAGGGCCGAGCGCAGAAGTGGTCCTGCAACTTTATCCGCC
TCCATCCAGTCTATTAATTGTTGCCGGGAAGCTAGAGTAAGTAGTTCGCCAGTTAATAGTTTGCGCAACG
TTGTTGCCATTGCTACAGGCATCGTGGTGTCACGCTCGTCGTTTGGTATGGCTTCATTCAGCTCCGGTTC
CCAACGATCAAGGCGAGTTACATGATCCCCCATGTTGTGCAAAAAAGCGGTTAGCTCCTTCGGTCCTCCG
ATCGTTGTCAGAAGTAAGTTGGCCGCAGTGTTATCACTCATGGTTATGGCAGCACTGCATAATTCTCTTA
CTGTCATGCCATCCGTAAGATGCTTTTCTGTGACTGGTGAGTACTCAACCAAGTCATTCTGAGAATAGTG
TATGCGGCGACCGAGTTGCTCTTGCCCGGCGTCAATACGGGATAATACCGCGCCACATAGCAGAACTTTA
AAAGTGCTCATCATTGGAAAACGTTCTTCGGGGCGAAAACTCTCAAGGATCTTACCGCTGTTGAGATCCA
GTTCGATGTAACCCACTCGTGCACCCAACTGATCTTCAGCATCTTTTACTTTCACCAGCGTTTCTGGGTG
AGCAAAAACAGGAAGGCAAAATGCCGCAAAAAAGGGAATAAGGGCGACACGGAAATGTTGAATACTCATA
CTCTTCCTTTTTCAATATTATTGAAGCATTTATCAGGGTTATTGTCTCATGAGCGGATACATATTTGAAT
GTATTTAGAAAAATAAACAAATAGGGGTTCCGCGCACATTTCCCCGAAAAGTGCCACCTG
[124 nt withheld, positions 4121-4244]
C
[91 nt withheld, positions 4246-4336]
A
[49 nt withheld, positions 4338-4386]
CCTTTGACGTTGGAGTCCACGTTCTTT
[37 nt withheld, positions 4414-4450]
ACCCTATCTCGGTCTATTCTTTTGATTTATAAGGGATTTTGCCGATTTCGGCCTATTGGTTAAAAAATGA
GCTGATTTAACAAAAATTTAACGCGAATTTTAACAAAATATTAACGCTTACAATTTGCCATTCGCCATTC
AGGCTGCGCAACTGTTGGGAAGGGCGATCGGTGCGGGCCTCTTCGCTATTACGCCAGCCCAAGCTACCAT
GATAAGTAAGTAATATTAAGGTACGGGAGGTACTTGGAGCGGCCGCAATAAAATATCTTTATTTTCATTA
CATCTGTGTGTTGGTTTTTTGTGTGAATCGATAGTACTAACATACGCTCTCCATCAAAACAAAACGAAAC
AAAACAAACTAGCAAAATAGGCTGTCCCCAGTGCAAGTGCAGGTGCCAGAACATTTCTCTATCGATA
