Features (pLannotate 1.2.2; 11 found; start..end, strand, type, name):
    137..1789    +  CDS            luciferase: firefly luciferase; luc+; enhanced luc+ version of the luciferase gene
   1830..1951    -  polyA_signal   SV40 poly(A) signal: SV40 polyadenylation signal
   1974..2042    -  CDS            large T antigen (fragment): large T antigen from SV40 (simian virus 40)
   2058..2190    +  CDS            TcR (fragment): tetracycline efflux protein; tet; confers resistance to tetracycline
   2370..2958    -  rep_origin     ori: high-copy-number ColE1/pMB1/pBR322/pUC origin of replication
   3129..3989    -  CDS            AmpR: β-lactamase; bla; confers resistance to ampicillin, carbenicillin, and related antibiotics
   3990..4094    -  promoter       AmpR promoter: bla
   4121..4576    +  rep_origin     f1 ori (sequence partly withheld): f1 bacteriophage origin of replication; arrow indicates direction of (+) strand synthesis
   4581..4648    -  CDS            lacZα (fragment): LacZα fragment of β-galactosidase; lacZ fragment
   4707..4755    +  polyA_signal   poly(A) signal: synthetic polyadenylation signal
   4769..4860    +  misc_feature   pause site: RNA polymerase II transcriptional pause signal from the human α2 globin gene
>Addgene plasmid #16539 | pBV-Luc | analyzer sequence | sequence record 8514
GGTACCGAGCTCTTACGCGTGCTAGCCCGGGCTCGACAGCTGGACGTCGATATCGAATTCGGGTATATAA
TGGATCCGGTATCGAGATCTGCGATCTAAGTAAGCTTGGCATTCCGGTACTGTTGGTAAAGCCACCATGG
AAGACGCCAAAAACATAAAGAAAGGCCCGGCGCCATTCTATCCGCTGGAAGATGGAACCGCTGGAGAGCA
ACTGCATAAGGCTATGAAGAGATACGCCCTGGTTCCTGGAACAATTGCTTTTACAGATGCACATATCGAG
GTGGACATCACTTACGCTGAGTACTTCGAAATGTCCGTTCGGTTGGCAGAAGCTATGAAACGATATGGGC
TGAATACAAATCACAGAATCGTCGTATGCAGTGAAAACTCTCTTCAATTCTTTATGCCGGTGTTGGGCGC
GTTATTTATCGGAGTTGCAGTTGCGCCCGCGAACGACATTTATAATGAACGTGAATTGCTCAACAGTATG
GGCATTTCGCAGCCTACCGTGGTGTTCGTTTCCAAAAAGGGGTTGCAAAAAATTTTGAACGTGCAAAAAA
AGCTCCCAATCATCCAAAAAATTATTATCATGGATTCTAAAACGGATTACCAGGGATTTCAGTCGATGTA
CACGTTCGTCACATCTCATCTACCTCCCGGTTTTAATGAATACGATTTTGTGCCAGAGTCCTTCGATAGG
GACAAGACAATTGCACTGATCATGAACTCCTCTGGATCTACTGGTCTGCCTAAAGGTGTCGCTCTGCCTC
ATAGAACTGCCTGCGTGAGATTCTCGCATGCCAGAGATCCTATTTTTGGCAATCAAATCATTCCGGATAC
TGCGATTTTAAGTGTTGTTCCATTCCATCACGGTTTTGGAATGTTTACTACACTCGGATATTTGATATGT
GGATTTCGAGTCGTCTTAATGTATAGATTTGAAGAAGAGCTGTTTCTGAGGAGCCTTCAGGATTACAAGA
TTCAAAGTGCGCTGCTGGTGCCAACCCTATTCTCCTTCTTCGCCAAAAGCACTCTGATTGACAAATACGA
TTTATCTAATTTACACGAAATTGCTTCTGGTGGCGCTCCCCTCTCTAAGGAAGTCGGGGAAGCGGTTGCC
AAGAGGTTCCATCTGCCAGGTATCAGGCAAGGATATGGGCTCACTGAGACTACATCAGCTATTCTGATTA
CACCCGAGGGGGATGATAAACCGGGCGCGGTCGGTAAAGTTGTTCCATTTTTTGAAGCGAAGGTTGTGGA
TCTGGATACCGGGAAAACGCTGGGCGTTAATCAAAGAGGCGAACTGTGTGTGAGAGGTCCTATGATTATG
TCCGGTTATGTAAACAATCCGGAAGCGACCAACGCCTTGATTGACAAGGATGGATGGCTACATTCTGGAG
ACATAGCTTACTGGGACGAAGACGAACACTTCTTCATCGTTGACCGCCTGAAGTCTCTGATTAAGTACAA
AGGCTATCAGGTGGCTCCCGCTGAATTGGAATCCATCTTGCTCCAACACCCCAACATCTTCGACGCAGGT
GTCGCAGGTCTTCCCGACGATGACGCCGGTGAACTTCCCGCCGCCGTTGTTGTTTTGGAGCACGGAAAGA
CGATGACGGAAAAAGAGATCGTGGATTACGTCGCCAGTCAAGTAACAACCGCGAAAAAGTTGCGCGGAGG
AGTTGTGTTTGTGGACGAAGTACCGAAAGGTCTTACCGGAAAACTCGACGCAAGAAAAATCAGAGAGATC
CTCATAAAGGCCAAGAAGGGCGGAAAGATCGCCGTGTAATTCTAGAGTCGGGGCGGCCGGCCGCTTCGAG
CAGACATGATAAGATACATTGATGAGTTTGGACAAACCACAACTAGAATGCAGTGAAAAAAATGCTTTAT
TTGTGAAATTTGTGATGCTATTGCTTTATTTGTAACCATTATAAGCTGCAATAAACAAGTTAACAACAAC
AATTGCATTCATTTTATGTTTCAGGTTCAGGGGGAGGTGTGGGAGGTTTTTTAAAGCAAGTAAAACCTCT
ACAAATGTGGTAAAATCGATAAGGATCCGTCGACCGATGCCCTTGAGAGCCTTCAACCCAGTCAGCTCCT
TCCGGTGGGCGCGGGGCATGACTATCGTCGCCGCACTTATGACTGTCTTCTTTATCATGCAACTCGTAGG
ACAGGTGCCGGCAGCGCTCTTCCGCTTCCTCGCTCACTGACTCGCTGCGCTCGGTCGTTCGGCTGCGGCG
AGCGGTATCAGCTCACTCAAAGGCGGTAATACGGTTATCCACAGAATCAGGGGATAACGCAGGAAAGAAC
ATGTGAGCAAAAGGCCAGCAAAAGGCCAGGAACCGTAAAAAGGCCGCGTTGCTGGCGTTTTTCCATAGGC
TCCGCCCCCCTGACGAGCATCACAAAAATCGACGCTCAAGTCAGAGGTGGCGAAACCCGACAGGACTATA
AAGATACCAGGCGTTTCCCCCTGGAAGCTCCCTCGTGCGCTCTCCTGTTCCGACCCTGCCGCTTACCGGA
TACCTGTCCGCCTTTCTCCCTTCGGGAAGCGTGGCGCTTTCTCAATGCTCACGCTGTAGGTATCTCAGTT
CGGTGTAGGTCGTTCGCTCCAAGCTGGGCTGTGTGCACGAACCCCCCGTTCAGCCCGACCGCTGCGCCTT
ATCCGGTAACTATCGTCTTGAGTCCAACCCGGTAAGACACGACTTATCGCCACTGGCAGCAGCCACTGGT
AACAGGATTAGCAGAGCGAGGTATGTAGGCGGTGCTACAGAGTTCTTGAAGTGGTGGCCTAACTACGGCT
ACACTAGAAGGACAGTATTTGGTATCTGCGCTCTGCTGAAGCCAGTTACCTTCGGAAAAAGAGTTGGTAG
CTCTTGATCCGGCAAACAAACCACCGCTGGTAGCGGTGGTTTTTTTGTTTGCAAGCAGCAGATTACGCGC
AGAAAAAAAGGATCTCAAGAAGATCCTTTGATCTTTTCTACGGGGTCTGACGCTCAGTGGAACGAAAACT
CACGTTAAGGGATTTTGGTCATGAGATTATCAAAAAGGATCTTCACCTAGATCCTTTTAAATTAAAAATG
AAGTTTTAAATCAATCTAAAGTATATATGAGTAAACTTGGTCTGACAGTTACCAATGCTTAATCAGTGAG
GCACCTATCTCAGCGATCTGTCTATTTCGTTCATCCATAGTTGCCTGACTCCCCGTCGTGTAGATAACTA
CGATACGGGAGGGCTTACCATCTGGCCCCAGTGCTGCAATGATACCGCGAGACCCACGCTCACCGGCTCC
AGATTTATCAGCAATAAACCAGCCAGCCGGAAGGGCCGAGCGCAGAAGTGGTCCTGCAACTTTATCCGCC
TCCATCCAGTCTATTAATTGTTGCCGGGAAGCTAGAGTAAGTAGTTCGCCAGTTAATAGTTTGCGCAACG
TTGTTGCCATTGCTACAGGCATCGTGGTGTCACGCTCGTCGTTTGGTATGGCTTCATTCAGCTCCGGTTC
CCAACGATCAAGGCGAGTTACATGATCCCCCATGTTGTGCAAAAAAGCGGTTAGCTCCTTCGGTCCTCCG
ATCGTTGTCAGAAGTAAGTTGGCCGCAGTGTTATCACTCATGGTTATGGCAGCACTGCATAATTCTCTTA
CTGTCATGCCATCCGTAAGATGCTTTTCTGTGACTGGTGAGTACTCAACCAAGTCATTCTGAGAATAGTG
TATGCGGCGACCGAGTTGCTCTTGCCCGGCGTCAATACGGGATAATACCGCGCCACATAGCAGAACTTTA
AAAGTGCTCATCATTGGAAAACGTTCTTCGGGGCGAAAACTCTCAAGGATCTTACCGCTGTTGAGATCCA
GTTCGATGTAACCCACTCGTGCACCCAACTGATCTTCAGCATCTTTTACTTTCACCAGCGTTTCTGGGTG
AGCAAAAACAGGAAGGCAAAATGCCGCAAAAAAGGGAATAAGGGCGACACGGAAATGTTGAATACTCATA
CTCTTCCTTTTTCAATATTATTGAAGCATTTATCAGGGTTATTGTCTCATGAGCGGATACATATTTGAAT
GTATTTAGAAAAATAAACAAATAGGGGTTCCGCGCACATTTCCCCGAAAAGTGCCACCTG
[124 nt withheld, positions 4121-4244]
C
[91 nt withheld, positions 4246-4336]
A
[49 nt withheld, positions 4338-4386]
CCTTTGACGTTGGAGTCCACGTTCTTT
[37 nt withheld, positions 4414-4450]
ACCCTATCTCGGTCTATTCTTTTGATTTATAAGGGATTTTGCCGATTTCGGCCTATTGGTTAAAAAATGA
GCTGATTTAACAAAAATTTAACGCGAATTTTAACAAAATATTAACGTTTACAATTTCCCATTCGCCATTC
AGGCTGCGCAACTGTTGGGAAGGGCGATCGGTGCGGGCCTCTTCGCTATTACGCCAGCCCAAGCTACCAT
GATAAGTAAGTAATATTAAGGTACGGGAGGTACTTGGAGCGGCCGCAATAAAATATCTTTATTTTCATTA
CATCTGTGTGTTGGTTTTTTGTGTGAATCGATAGTACTAACATACGCTCTCCATCAAAACAAAACGAAAC
AAAACAAACTAGCAAAATAGGCTGTCCCCAGTGCAAGTGCAGGTGCCAGAACATTTCTCTATCGATA
