>Addgene plasmid #16539 | pBV-Luc | addgene partial sequence | sequence record 23063 | RVprimer3 5'-CTAGCAAAATAGGCTGTCCC-3'
GGTACCGAGCTCTTACGCGTGCTAGCCCGGGCTCGACAGCTGGACGTCGATATCGAATTCGGGTATATAA
TGGATCCGGTATCGAGATCTGCGATCTAAGTAAGCTTGGCATTCCGGTACTGTTGGTAAAGCCACCATGG
AAGACGCCAAAAACATAAAGAAAGGCCCGGCGCCATTCTATCCGCTGGAAGATGGAACCGCTGGAGAGCA
ACTGCATAAGGCTATGAAGAGATACGCCCTGGTTCCTGGAACAATTGCTTTTACAGATGCACATATCGAG
GTGGACATCACTTACGCTGAGTACTTCGAAATGTCCGTTCGGTTGGCAGAAGCTATGAAACGATATGGGC
TGAATACAAATCACAGAATCGTCGTATGCAGTGAAAACTCTCTTCAATTCTTTATGCCGGTGTTGGGCGC
GTTATTTATCGGAGTTGCAGTTGCGCCCGCGAACGACATTTATAATGAACGTGAATTGCTCAACAGTATG
GGCATTTCGCAGCCTACCGTGGTGTTCGTTTCCAAAAAGGGGTTGCAAAAAATTTTGAACGTGCAAAAAA
AGCTCCCAATCATCCAAAAAATTATTATCATGGATTCTAAAACGGATTACCAGGGATTTCAGTCG
