>Addgene plasmid #16539 | pBV-Luc | addgene partial sequence | sequence record 126244 | EBV-rev 5'-GTGGTTTGTCCAAACTCATC-3'
GCGGCCGGCCGCCCCGACTCTAGAATTACACGGCGATCTTTCCGCCCTTCTTGGCCTTTATGAGGATCTC
TCTGATTTTTCTTGCGTCGAGTTTTCCGGTAAGACCTTTCGGTACTTCGTCCACAAACACAACTCCTCCG
CGCAACTTTTTCGCGGTTGTTACTTGACTGGCGACGTAATCCACGATCTCTTTTTCCGTCATCGTCTTTC
CGTGCTCCAAAACAACAACGGCGGCGGGAAGTTCACCGGCGTCATCGTCGGGAAGACCTGCGACACCTGC
GTCGAAGATGTTGGGGTGTTGGAGCAAGATGGATTCCAATTCAGCGGGAGCCACCTGATAGCCTTTGTAC
TTAATCAGAGACTTCAGGCGGTCAACGATGAAGAAGTGTTCGTCTTCGTCCCAGTAAGCTATGTCTCCAG
AATGTAGCCATCCATCCTTGTCAATCAAGGCGTTGGTCGCTTCCGGATTGTTTACATAACCGGACATAAT
CATAGGACCTCTCACACACAGTTCGCCTCTTTGATTAACGCCCAGCGTTTTCCCGGTATCCAGATCCACA
ACCTTCGCTTCAAAAAATGGAACAACTTTACCGACCGCGCCCGGTTTATCATCCCCCTCGGGTGTAATCA
GAATAGCTGATGTAGTCTCAGTGAGCCCATATCCTTGCCTGATACCTGGCAGATGGAACCTCTTGGCAAC
C
