>Addgene plasmid #16539 | pBV-Luc | addgene partial sequence | sequence record 126245 | RVprimer3 5'-CTAGCAAAATAGGCTGTCCC-3'
GGTACCGAGCTCTTACGCGTGCTAGCCCGGGCTCGACAGCTGGACGTCGATATCGAATTCGGGTATATAA
TGGATCCGGTATCGAGATCTGCGATCTAAGTAAGCTTGGCATTCCGGTACTGTTGGTAAAGCCACCATGG
AAGACGCCAAAAACATAAAGAAAGGCCCGGCGCCATTCTATCCGCTGGAAGATGGAACCGCTGGAGAGCA
ACTGCATAAGGCTATGAAGAGATACGCCCTGGTTCCTGGAACAATTGCTTTTACAGATGCACATATCGAG
GTGGACATCACTTACGCTGAGTACTTCGAAATGTCCGTTCGGTTGGCAGAAGCTATGAAACGATATGGGC
TGAATACAAATCACAGAATCGTCGTATGCAGTGAAAACTCTCTTCAATTCTTTATGCCGGTGTTGGGCGC
GTTATTTATCGGAGTTGCAGTTGCGCCCGCGAACGACATTTATAATGAACGTGAATTGCTCAACAGTATG
GGCATTTCGCAGCCTACCGTGGTGTTCGTTTCCAAAAAGGGGTTGCAAAAAATTTTGAACGTGCAAAAAA
AGCTCCCAATCATCCAAAAAATTATTATCATGGATTCTAAAACGGATTACCAGGGATTTCAGTCGATGTA
CACGTTCGTCACATCTCATCTACCTCCCGGTTTTAATGAATACGATTTTGTGCCAGAGTCCTTCGATAGG
GACAAGACAATTGCACTGATCATGAACTCCTCTGGATCTACTGGTCTGCCTAAAGGTGTCGCTCTGCCTC
ATAGAACTGCCTGCGTGAGATTCTCGCATGCCAGAGATCCTATTTTTGGCAATCAAATCATTCCGGATAC
TGCGATTTTAAGTGTTGTTCCATTCCATCACGGTTTTGGAATGTTTACTACACTCGGATATTTGATATGT
GGATTTCG
